Addgene plasmid #98683: RNAPII_CTD27-52_K5S_S1966C
Purpose: Expresses 6xHis-tagged C-terminal domain of RNA polymerase II with K5S and S1966C
Depositing lab: Nicolas Fawzi. Depositing organization: Brown University. Publication: Lysines in the RNA Polymerase II C-Terminal Domain Contribute to TAF15 Fibril Recruitment. Janke AM, Seo DH, Rahmanian V, Conicella AE, Mathews KL, Burke KA, Mittal J, Fawzi NL. Biochemistry. 2017 Oct 11. doi: 10.1021/acs.biochem.7b00310. PubMed 28945358.
Backbone
  Vector backbone: pJ411
  Vector type: Bacterial Expression
Growth in bacteria
  Bacterial resistance: Kanamycin, 50 μg/mL
  Growth temperature: 37°C
  Growth strain: DH5alpha
  Copy number: High Copy
Gene/Insert
  Gene/Insert name: RNA polymerase II C-terminal domain
  Species: H. sapiens (human)
  Mutation: K1838S, K1859S, K1866S, K1873S, K1887S, S1966C
  Entrez Gene: POLR2A (a.k.a. NEDHIB, POLR2, POLRA, RPB1, RPBh1, RPO2, RPOL2, RpIILS, hRPB220, hsRPB1)
  Tag / fusion protein: 6xHis (N terminal on backbone)
  Cloning method: Restriction Enzyme; 5′ cloning site Unknown (unknown if destroyed); 3′ cloning site Unknown (unknown if destroyed)
Terms and licenses: Academic/Nonprofit Terms; Industry Terms: Not Available to Industry
How to cite: RNAPII_CTD27-52_K5S_S1966C was a gift from Nicolas Fawzi (Addgene plasmid # 98683 ; http://n2t.net/addgene:98683 ; RRID:Addgene_98683)
