[The description below was written by a language model from this plasmid's Addgene catalogue record and pLannotate feature annotations shown in this document.]
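Description:
RNAPII_CTD27-52_K5S_S1966C is a bacterial expression plasmid built on the pJ411 backbone for producing a mutant fragment of the human RNA polymerase II C-terminal domain (from POLR2A, the largest subunit) in E. coli. The sequenced plasmid is about 4.6 kb, replicates from a high-copy ColE1/pUC-type origin and is selected with kanamycin through an aph(3')-Ia KanR gene that appears to be driven by an AmpR (bla) promoter fragment.

Expression is controlled by a T7 promoter immediately followed by a lac operator, with a T7 terminator downstream. A plasmid-borne lacI gene with its own promoter supplies the repressor. Transcription is therefore held off until IPTG or lactose relieves repression, and it requires a host that supplies T7 RNA polymerase. The feature table does not annotate the insert itself, but the unannotated gap between the lac operator and the T7 terminator is where the coding region should lie. According to the catalogue, it encodes the CTD with an N-terminal 6xHis tag contributed by the backbone, which allows metal-affinity purification. The construct name suggests that it covers heptad repeats 27–52, the distal half of the CTD, although the record does not spell this out. Five lysines are replaced by serine (K1838S, K1859S, K1866S, K1873S, K1887S), and S1966C introduces a cysteine near the C-terminus. The record does not state the purpose of this cysteine. rrnB terminator fragments flank parts of the backbone and probably insulate it from read-through transcription. The small 5S rRNA and lacZα matches appear to be backbone remnants.

The associated study examined how CTD lysines contribute to recruitment to TAF15 fibrils, so this plasmid is a source of recombinant lysine-depleted CTD for such in vitro biophysical experiments.
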