Features (pLannotate 1.2.2; 13 found; start..end, strand, type, name):
      1..19      +  promoter       T7 promoter: promoter for bacteriophage T7 RNA polymerase
     20..44      +  protein_bind   lac operator: The lac repressor binds to the lac operator to inhibit transcription in E. coli. This inhibition can be relieved by adding lactose or isopropyl-β-D-thiogalactopyranoside (IPTG). lac repressor encoded by lacI
    760..807     +  terminator     T7 terminator: transcription terminator for bacteriophage T7 RNA polymerase
    867..907     -  terminator     rrnB T1 terminator (fragment): transcription terminator T1 from the E. coli rrnB gene
    909..1024    -  ncRNA          5S rRNA: Accession: RF00001 - 5S ribosomal RNA
   1055..1079    +  CDS            KanR (fragment): aminoglycoside phosphotransferase; aph(3')-Ia; confers resistance to kanamycin in bacteria or G418 (Geneticin®) in eukaryotes
   1109..1205    +  promoter       AmpR promoter (fragment): bla
   1208..2017    +  CDS            KanR: aminoglycoside phosphotransferase; aph(3')-Ia; confers resistance to kanamycin in bacteria or G418 (Geneticin®) in eukaryotes
   2026..2099    +  promoter       lacI promoter (fragment): lacI
   2101..3182    +  CDS            lacI (fragment): lac repressor; lacI; The lac repressor binds to the lac operator to inhibit transcription in E. coli. This inhibition can be relieved by adding lactose or isopropyl-β-D-thiogalactopyranoside (IPTG).
   3268..3856    +  rep_origin     ori: high-copy-number ColE1/pMB1/pBR322/pUC origin of replication
   4081..4098    +  terminator     rrnB T2 terminator (fragment): transcription terminator T2 from the E. coli rrnB gene
   4123..4142    -  CDS            lacZα (fragment): LacZα fragment of β-galactosidase; lacZ fragment
>Addgene plasmid #98683 | RNAPII_CTD27-52_K5S_S1966C | addgene full sequence | sequence record 189297 | Addgene NGS Result
TAATACGACTCACTATAGGGGAATTGTGAGCGGATAACAATTCCCCTCTAGAAATAATTTTGTTTAACTT
TTGAAGGAGATATACCATGGGCAGCGATAAGATCCACCACCACCATCATCATGAGAATCTGTATTTTCAA
GGTCATATGAGCCCGAATTACACGCCGACCTCGCCGAACTATTCTCCTACCTCCCCGAGCTATAGCCCTA
CTAGCCCGAGCTACTCCCCGACCAGCCCAAGCTACAGCCCGAGCTCCCCGCGTTACACGCCGCAGAGCCC
GACCTATACGCCGAGCTCTCCGAGCTATTCCCCGAGCAGCCCGTCTTATAGCCCGGCGAGCCCGAGCTAT
ACCCCAACCTCTCCGTCTTACAGCCCGTCCAGCCCGGAATACACTCCGACGTCCCCGAGCTACAGCCCGA
CTTCGCCGAGCTATTCCCCGACCTCCCCGAGCTATAGCCCAACCAGCCCGACGTACAGCCCGACCACCCC
GAGCTACAGCCCAACGTCGCCGACGTATTCGCCTACCAGCCCGGTTTACACCCCGACCTCTCCGAAATAC
TCCCCTACGAGCCCGACTTACTCTCCGACTAGCCCGAAGTACTCTCCAACCTCCCCGACCTATAGCCCAA
CCAGCCCAAAGGGCAGCACCTATTCACCGACGAGCCCGGGTTACTCGCCGACCAGCCCTACCTACAGCCT
GACCAGCCCAGCGATTAGCCCGGACGATTGCGACGAAGAGAACTAATAACTCGAGCCCCCTAGCATAACC
CCTTGGGGCCTCTAAACGGGTCTTGAGGGGTTTTTTGCCCCTGAGACGCGTCAATCGAGTTCGTACCTAA
GGGCGACACCCCCTAATTAGCCCGGGCGAAAGGCCCAGTCTTTCGACTGAGCCTTTCGTTTTATTTGATG
CCTGGCAGTTCCCTACTCTCGCATGGGGAGTCCCCACACTACCATCGGCGCTACGGCGTTTCACTTCTGA
GTTCGGCATGGGGTCAGGTGGGACCACCGCGCTACTGCCGCCAGGCAAACAAGGGGTGTTATGAGCCATA
TTCAGGTATAAATGGGCTCGCGATAATGTTCAGAATTGGTTAATTGGTTGTAACACTGACCCCTATTTGT
TTATTTTTCTAAATACATTCAAATATGTATCCGCTCATGAGACAATAACCCTGATAAATGCTTCAATAAT
ATTGAAAAAGGAAGAATATGAGCCATATTCAACGGGAAACGTCGAGGCCGCGATTAAATTCCAACATGGA
TGCTGATTTATATGGGTATAAATGGGCTCGCGATAATGTCGGGCAATCAGGTGCGACAATCTATCGCTTG
TATGGGAAGCCCGATGCGCCAGAGTTGTTTCTGAAACATGGCAAAGGTAGCGTTGCCAATGATGTTACAG
ATGAGATGGTCAGACTAAACTGGCTGACGGAATTTATGCCACTTCCGACCATCAAGCATTTTATCCGTAC
TCCTGATGATGCATGGTTACTCACCACTGCGATCCCCGGAAAAACAGCGTTCCAGGTATTAGAAGAATAT
CCTGATTCAGGTGAAAATATTGTTGATGCGCTGGCAGTGTTCCTGCGCCGGTTGCACTCGATTCCTGTTT
GTAATTGTCCTTTTAACAGCGATCGCGTATTTCGCCTCGCTCAGGCGCAATCACGAATGAATAACGGTTT
GGTTGATGCGAGTGATTTTGATGACGAGCGTAATGGCTGGCCTGTTGAACAAGTCTGGAAAGAAATGCAT
AAACTTTTGCCATTCTCACCGGATTCAGTCGTCACTCATGGTGATTTCTCACTTGATAACCTTATTTTTG
ACGAGGGGAAATTAATAGGTTGTATTGATGTTGGACGAGTCGGAATCGCAGACCGATACCAGGATCTTGC
CATCCTATGGAACTGCCTCGGTGAGTTTTCTCCTTCATTACAGAAACGGCTTTTTCAAAAATATGGTATT
GATAATCCTGATATGAATAAATTGCAATTTCATTTGATGCTCGATGAGTTTTTCTAAGCGGCGCGCCATC
GAATGGCGCAAAACCTTTCGCGGTATGGCATGATAGCGCCCGGAAGAGAGTCAATTCAGGGTGGTGAATA
TGAAACCAGTAACGTTATACGATGTCGCAGAGTATGCCGGTGTCTCTTATCAGACCGTTTCCCGCGTGGT
GAACCAGGCCAGCCACGTTTCTGCGAAAACGCGGGAAAAAGTGGAAGCGGCGATGGCGGAGCTGAATTAC
ATTCCCAACCGCGTGGCACAACAACTGGCGGGCAAACAGTCGTTGCTGATTGGCGTTGCCACCTCCAGTC
TGGCCCTGCACGCGCCGTCGCAAATTGTCGCGGCGATTAAATCTCGCGCCGATCAACTGGGTGCCAGCGT
GGTGGTGTCGATGGTAGAACGAAGCGGCGTCGAAGCCTGTAAAGCGGCGGTGCACAATCTTCTCGCGCAA
CGCGTCAGTGGGCTGATCATTAACTATCCGCTGGATGACCAGGATGCCATTGCTGTGGAAGCTGCCTGCA
CTAATGTTCCGGCGTTATTTCTTGATGTCTCTGACCAGACACCCATCAACAGTATTATTTTCTCCCATGA
GGACGGTACGCGACTGGGCGTGGAGCATCTGGTCGCATTGGGTCACCAGCAAATCGCGCTGTTAGCGGGC
CCATTAAGTTCTGTCTCGGCGCGTCTGCGTCTGGCTGGCTGGCATAAATATCTCACTCGCAATCAAATTC
AGCCGATAGCGGAACGGGAAGGCGACTGGAGTGCCATGTCCGGTTTTCAACAAACCATGCAAATGCTGAA
TGAGGGCATCGTTCCCACTGCGATGCTGGTTGCCAACGATCAGATGGCGCTGGGCGCAATGCGCGCCATT
ACCGAGTCCGGGCTGCGCGTTGGTGCGAATATCTCGGTAGTGGGATACGACGATACCGAAGATAGCTCAT
GTTATATCCCGCCGTTAACCACCATCAAACAGGATTTTCGCCTGCTGGGGCAAACCAGCGTGGACCGCTT
GCTGCAACTCTCTCAGGGCCAGGCGGTGAAGGGCAATCAGCTGTTGCCAGTCTCACTGGTGAAAAGAAAA
ACCACCCTGGCGCCCAATACGCAAACCGCCTCTCCCCGCGCGTTGGCCGATTCATTAATGCAGCTGGCAC
GACAGGTTTCCCGACTGGAAAGCGGGCAGTGACTCATGACCAAAATCCCTTAACGTGAGTTACGCGCGCG
TCGTTCCACTGAGCGTCAGACCCCGTAGAAAAGATCAAAGGATCTTCTTGAGATCCTTTTTTTCTGCGCG
TAATCTGCTGCTTGCAAACAAAAAAACCACCGCTACCAGCGGTGGTTTGTTTGCCGGATCAAGAGCTACC
AACTCTTTTTCCGAAGGTAACTGGCTTCAGCAGAGCGCAGATACCAAATACTGTTCTTCTAGTGTAGCCG
TAGTTAGCCCACCACTTCAAGAACTCTGTAGCACCGCCTACATACCTCGCTCTGCTAATCCTGTTACCAG
TGGCTGCTGCCAGTGGCGATAAGTCGTGTCTTACCGGGTTGGACTCAAGACGATAGTTACCGGATAAGGC
GCAGCGGTCGGGCTGAACGGGGGGTTCGTGCACACAGCCCAGCTTGGAGCGAACGACCTACACCGAACTG
AGATACCTACAGCGTGAGCTATGAGAAAGCGCCACGCTTCCCGAAGGGAGAAAGGCGGACAGGTATCCGG
TAAGCGGCAGGGTCGGAACAGGAGAGCGCACGAGGGAGCTTCCAGGGGGAAACGCCTGGTATCTTTATAG
TCCTGTCGGGTTTCGCCACCTCTGACTTGAGCGTCGATTTTTGTGATGCTCGTCAGGGGGGCGGAGCCTA
TGGAAAAACGCCAGCAACGCGGCCTTTTTACGGTTCCTGGCCTTTTGCTGGCCTTTTGCTCACATGTTCT
TTCCTGCGTTATCCCCTGATTCTGTGGATAACCGTATTACCGCCTTTGAGTGAGCTGATACCGCTCGCCG
CAGCCGAACGACCGAGCGCAGCGAGTCAGTGAGCGAGGAAGCGGAAGGCGAGAGTAGGGAACTGCCAGGC
ATCAAACTAAGCAGAAGGCCCCTGACGGATGGCCTTTTTGCGTTTCTACAAACTCTTTCTGTGTTGTAAA
ACGACGGCCAGTCTTAAGCTCGGGCCCCCTGGGCGGTTCTGATAACGAGTAATCGTTAATCCGCAAATAA
CGTAAAAACCCGCTTCGGCGGGTTTTTTTATGGGGGGAGTTTAGGGAAAGAGCATTTGTCAGAATATTTA
AGGGCGCCTGTCACTTTGCTTGATATATGAGAATTATTTAACCTTATAAATGAGAAAAAAGCAACGCACT
TTAAATAAGATACGTTGCTTTTTCGATTGATGAACACCTATAATTAAACTATTCATCTATTATTTATGAT
TTTTTGTATATACAATATTTCTAGTTTGTTAAAGAGAATTAAGAAAATAAATCTCGAAAATAATAAAGGG
AAAATCAGTTTTTGATATCAAAATTATACATGTCAACGATAATACAAAATATAATACAAACTATAAGATG
TTATCAGTATTTATTATGCATTTAGAATAAATTTTGTGTCGCCCTTCCGCGAAAT
